>Addgene plasmid #128003 | sYFP2-OP18-mScI | depositor full sequence | sequence record 245333 | Full Sequence
AGTTTAGCCTGACCATCTCATCTGTAACATCATTGGCAACGCTACCTTTGCCATGTTTCAGAAACAACTC
TGGCGCATCGGGCTTCCCATACAATCGATAGATTGTCGCACCTGATTGCCCGACATTATCGCGAGCCCAT
TTATACCCATATAAATCAGCATCCATGTTGGAATTTAATCGCGGCCTCGAGCAAGACGTTTCCCGTTGAA
TATGGCTCATACTCTTCCTTTTTCAATATTATTGAAGCATTTATCAGGGTTATTGTCTCATGTCCGCGCG
TTTCCTGCATCTTTTAATCAAATCCCAAGATGTGTATAAACGCGCCGGTATGTATAGGAAGAGGTTTATA
CTAAACTGTTACATTGCAAACGTGGTTTCGTGTGCCAAGTGTGAAAACCGATGTTTAATCAAGGCTCTGA
CGCATTTCTACAACCACGACTCCAAGTGTGTGGGTGAAGTCATGCATCTTTTAATCAAATCCCAAGATGT
GTATAAACCACCAAACTGCCAAAAAATGAAAACTGTCGACAAGCTCTGTCCGTTTGCTGGCAACTGCAAG
GGTCTCAATCCTATTTGTAATTATTGAATAATAAAACAATTATAAATGTCAAATTTGTTTTTTATTAACG
ATACAAACCAAACGCAACAAGAACATTTGTAGTATTATCTATAATTGAAAACGCGTAGTTATAATCGCTG
AGGTAATATTTAAAATCATTTTCAAATGATTCACAGTTAATTTGCGACAATATAATTTTATTTTCACATA
AACTAGACGCCTTGTCGTCTTCTTCTTCGTATTCCTTCTCTTTTTCATTTTTCTCTTCATAAAAATTAAC
ATAGTTATTATCGTATCCATATATGTATCTATCGTATAGAGTAAATTTTTTGTTGTCATAAATATATATG
TCTTTTTTAATGGGGTGTATAGTACCGCTGCGCATAGTTTTTCTGTAATTTACAACAGTGCTATTTTCTG
GTAGTTCTTCGGAGTGTGTTGCTTTAATTATTAAATTTATATAATCAATGAATTTGGGATCGTCGGTTTT
ATACAATATGTTGCCGGCATAGTACGCAGCTTCTTCTAGTTCAATTACACCATTTTTTAGCAGCACCGGA
TTAACATAACTTTCCAAAATGTTGTACGAACCGTTAAACAAAAACAGTTCACCTCCCTTTTCTATACTAT
TGTCTGCGAGCAGTTGTTTGTTGTTAAAAATAACAGCCATTGTAATGAGACGCACAAACTAATATCACAA
ACTGGAAATGTCTATCAATATATAGTTGCTGATGGCCGGCCTATTAATAGTAATCAATTACGGGGTCATT
AGTTCATAGCCCATATATGGAGTTCCGCGTTACATAACTTACGGTAAATGGCCCGCCTGGCTGACCGCCC
AACGACCCCCGCCCATTGACGTCAATAATGACGTATGTTCCCATAGTAACGCCAATAGGGACTTTCCATT
GACGTCAATGGGTGGAGTATTTACGGTAAACTGCCCACTTGGCAGTACATCAAGTGTATCATATGCCAAG
TCCGCCCCCTATTGACGTCAATGACGGTAAATGGCCCGCCTGGCATTATGCCCAGTACATGACCTTACGG
GACTTTCCTACTTGGCAGTACATCTACGTATTAGTCATCGCTATTACCATGCTGATGCGGTTTTGGCAGT
ACACCAATGGGCGTGGATAGCGGTTTGACTCACGGGGATTTCCAAGTCTCCACCCCATTGACGTCAATGG
GAGTTTGTTTTGGCACCAAAATCAACGGGACTTTCCAAAATGTCGTAATAACCCCGCCCCGTTGACGCAA
ATGGGCGGTAGGCGTGTACGGTGGGAGGTCTATATAAGCAGACGTCGTTTAGTGAACCGTCAGATCACTA
GATGCTTTATTGCGGTAGTTTATCACAGTTAAATTGCTAACGCCAGTCTCGAACTTAACGTGCAGAAGTT
GGTCGTGAGGCACTGGGCAGGTAAGTATCGGGCCCTTTGTGCGGGGGGAGCGGCTCGGGGCTGTCCGCGG
GGGGACGGCTGCCTTCGGGGGGGACGGGGCAGGGCGGGGTTCGGCTTCTGGCGTGTGACCGGCGGCTCTA
GAGCCTCTGCTAACCATGTTCATGCCTTCTTCTTTTTCCTACAGCTCCTGGGCAACGTGCTGGTTATTGT
GCTGTCTCATCATTTTGGCAAAGAATTGGATCGGACCGAAATCACCACAATTCAGCAAATTGTGAACATC
ATCACGTTCATCTTTCCCTGGTTGCCAAAGGCCCATTTTCCTGTCAGTAACGAGAAGGTCGCGAATTCAG
GCGCTTTTTAGACTGGTCGTAGGGAGACCACAACGGTTTCCCTCTAGAAATAATTTTGTTTAACTATAAG
AAGGAGATATACCATGCGGGGTTCTCATCATCACCACCATCACAGCAGCGGCCTGGTGCCGCGCGGCAGC
TCGCTAGCGCTACCGGTCGCCACCATGGTGAGCAAGGGCGAGGAGCTGTTCACCGGGGTGGTGCCCATCC
TGGTCGAGCTGGACGGCGACGTAAACGGCCACAAGTTCAGCGTGTCCGGCGAGGGCGAGGGCGATGCCAC
CTACGGCAAGCTGACCCTGAAGCTGATCTGCACCACCGGCAAGCTGCCCGTGCCCTGGCCCACCCTCGTG
ACCACCCTGGGCTACGGCGTGCAGTGCTTCGCCCGCTACCCCGACCACATGAAGCAGCACGACTTCTTCA
AGTCCGCCATGCCCGAAGGCTACGTCCAGGAGCGCACCATCTTCTTCAAGGACGACGGCAACTACAAGAC
CCGCGCCGAGGTGAAGTTCGAGGGCGACACCCTGGTGAACCGCATCGAGCTGAAGGGCATCGACTTCAAG
GAGGACGGCAACATCCTGGGGCACAAGCTGGAGTACAACTACAACAGCCACAACGTCTATATCACCGCCG
ACAAGCAGAAGAACGGCATCAAGGCCAACTTCAAGATCCGCCACAACATCGAGGACGGCGGCGTGCAGCT
CGCCGACCACTACCAGCAGAACACCCCCATCGGCGACGGCCCCGTGCTGCTGCCCGACAACCACTACCTG
AGCTACCAGTCCAAGCTGAGCAAAGACCCCAACGAGAAGCGCGATCACATGGTCCTGCTGGAGTTCGTGA
CCGCCGCCGGGATCACTCTCGGCATGGACGAGCTGTACAAGTCCGGACTCAGATCTACGATGGCATCTTC
TGATATTCAGGTGAAAGAGCTGGAGAAGCGCGCTTCAGGCCAGGCTTTTGAGCTGATTCTCAGCCCTCGG
TCAAAAGAATCTGTCCCCGATTTCCCCCTTTCCCCCCCAAAGAAGAAGGACCTTTCCCTGGAGGAAATCC
AGAAGAAATTAGAAGCTGCAGAAGAAAGACGCAAGTCTCATGAGGCGGAAGTCTTGAAGCAGCTCGCGGA
GAAGCGGGAGCATGAGAAGGAGGTGCTCCAGAAAGCCATCGAGGAGAACAACAACTTCAGCAAGATGGCG
GAGGAGAAGCTGACCCACAAAATGGAGGCTAACAAAGAGAACCGGGAGGCGCAGATGGCGGCCAAGCTGG
AGCGCTTGCGAGAGAAGGACAAGCACGTGGAAGAGGTGCGGAAGAACAAAGAATCCAAAGACCCCGCGGA
TGAGACTGAGGCTGACGGATCCGGTTCAGTGAGCAAGGGCGAGGCAGTGATCAAGGAGTTCATGCGGTTC
AAGGTGCACATGGAGGGCTCCATGAACGGCCACGAGTTCGAGATCGAGGGCGAGGGCGAGGGCCGCCCCT
ACGAGGGCACCCAGACCGCCAAGCTGAAGGTGACCAAGGGTGGCCCCCTGCCCTTCTCCTGGGACATCCT
GTCCCCTCAGTTCATGTACGGCTCCAGGGCCTTCATCAAGCACCCCGCCGACATCCCCGACTACTATAAG
CAGTCCTTCCCCGAGGGCTTCAAGTGGGAGCGCGTGATGAACTTCGAGGACGGCGGCGCCGTGACCGTGA
CCCAGGACACCTCCCTGGAGGACGGCACCCTGATCTACAAGGTGAAGCTCCGCGGCACCAACTTCCCTCC
TGACGGCCCCGTAATGCAGAAGAAGACAATGGGCTGGGAAGCGTCCACCGAGCGGTTGTACCCCGAGGAC
GGCGTGCTGAAGGGCGACATTAAGATGGCCCTGCGCCTGAAGGACGGCGGCCGCTACCTGGCGGACTTCA
AGACCACCTACAAGGCCAAGAAGCCCGTGCAGATGCCCGGCGCCTACAACGTCGACCGCAAGTTGGACAT
CACCTCCCACAACGAGGACTACACCGTGGTGGAACAGTACGAACGCTCCGAGGGCCGCCACTCCACCGGC
GGCATGGACGAGCTGTACAAATGAGCGGCCGCCCTCAGGTGCAGGCTGCCTATCAGAAGGTGGTGGCTGG
TGTGGCCAATGCCCTGGCTCACAAATACCACTGAGATCGATCTTTTTCCCTCTGCCAAAAATTATGGGGA
CATCATGAAGCCCCTTGAGCATCTGACTTCTGGCTAATAAAGGAAATTTATTTTCATTGCAATAGTGTGT
TGGAATTTTTTGTGTCTCTCACTCGGAAGGACATATGGGAGGGCAAATCATTTAAAACATCAGAATGAGT
ATTTGGTTTAGAGTTTGGCAACATATGCCCATATGTAACTAGCATAACCCCTTGGGGCCTCTAAACGGGT
CTTGAGGGGTTTTTTGCTGAAAGCATGCGGAGGAAATTCTCCTTGAAGTTTCCCTGGTGTTCAAAGTAAA
GGAGTTTGCACCAGACGCACCTCTGTTCACTGGTCCGGCGTATTAAAACACGATACATTGTTATTAGTAC
ATTTATTAAGCGCTAGATTCTGTGCGTTGTTGATTTACAGACAATTGTTGTACGTATTTTAATAATTCAT
TAAATTTATAATCTTTAGGGTGGTATGTTAGAGCGAAAATCAAATGATTTTCAGCGTCTTTATATCTGAA
TTTAAATATTAAATCCTCAATAGATTTGTAAAATAGGTTTCGATTAGTTTCAAACAAGGGTTGTTTTTCC
GAACCGATGGCTGGACTATCTAATGGATTTTCGCTCAACGCCACAAAACTTGCCAAATCTTGTAGCAGCA
ATCTAGCTTTGTCGATATTCGTTTGTGTTTTGTTTTGTAATAAAGGTTCGACGTCGTTCAAAATATTATG
CGCTTTTGTATTTCTTTCATCACTGTCGTTAGTATACAATTGACTCGACGTAAACACGTTAAATAGAGCT
TGGACATATTTAACATCGGGCGTGTTAGCTTTATTAGGCCGATTATCGTCGTCGTCCCAACCCTCGTCGT
TAGAAGTTGCTTCCGAAGACGATTTTGCCATAGCCACACGACGCCTATTAATTGTGTCGGCTAACACGTC
CGCGATCAAATTTGTAGTTGAGCTTTTTGGAATTGCGATCGCATAACTTCGTATAGCATACATTATACGA
AGTTATAAGCTCGGAACGCTGCGCTCGGTCGTTCGGCTGCGGCGAGCGGTATCAGCTCACTCAAAGGCGG
TAATACGGTTATCCACAGAATCAGGGGATAACGCAGGAAAGAACATGTGAGCAAAAGGCCAGCAAAAGGC
CAGGAACCGTAAAAAGGCCGCGTTGCTGGCGTTTTTCCATAGGCTCCGCCCCCTGACGAGCATCACAAAA
ATCGACGCTCAAGTCAGAGGTGGCGAAACCCGACAGGACTATAAAGATACCAGGCGTTTCCCCCTGGAAG
CTCCCTCGTGCGCTCTCCTGTTCCGACCCTGCCGCTTACCGGATACCTGTCCGCCTTTCTCCCTTCGGGA
AGCGTGGCGCTTTCTCAATGCTCACGCTGTAGGTATCTCAGTTCGGTGTAGGTCGTTCGCTCCAAGCTGG
GCTGTGTGCACGAACCCCCCGTTCAGCCCGACCGCTGCGCCTTATCCGGTAACTATCGTCTTGAGTCCAA
CCCGGTAAGACACGACTTATCGCCACTGGCAGCAGCCACTGGTAACAGGATTAGCAGAGCGAGGTATGTA
GGCGGTGCTACAGAGTTCTTGAAGTGGTGGCCTAACTACGGCTACACTAGAAGAACAGTATTTGGTATCT
GCGCTCTGCTGAAGCCAGTTACCTTCGGAAAAAGAGTTGGTAGCTCTTGATCCGGCAAACAAACCACCGC
TGGTAGCGGTGGTTTTTTTGTTTGCAAGCAGCAGATTACGCGCAGAAAAAAAGGATCTCAAGAAGATCCT
TTGTTAGAAAAACTCATCGAGCATCAAGTGAAACTGCAATTTATTCATATCAGGATTATCAATACCATAT
TTTTGAAAAAGCCGTTTCTGTAATGAAGGAGAAAACTCACCGAGGCAGTTCCATAGGATGGCAAGATCCT
GGTATCGGTCTGCGATTCCGACTCGTCCAACATCAATACAACCTATTAATTTCCCCTCGTCAAAAATAAG
GTTATCAAGTGAGAAATCACCATGAGTGACGACTGAATCCGGTGAGAATGGCAAAAGCTTATGCATTTCT
TTCCAGACTTGTTCAACAGGCCAGCCATTACGCTCGTCATCAAAATCACTCGCACCAACCAAACCGTTAT
TCATTCGTGATTGCGCCTGAGCGAGACGAAATACGCGATCGCCGTTAAAAGGACAATTACAAACAGGAAT
CGAATGCAACCGGCGCAGGAACACTGCCAGCGCATCAACAATATTTTCACCTGAATCAGGATATTCTTCT
AATACCTGGAATGCTGTTTTCCCTGGGATCGCAGTGGTGAGTAACCATGCATCATCAGGAGTACGGATAA
AATGCTTGATGGTCGGAAGAGGCATAAATTCCGTCAGCC
Features (pLannotate 1.2.2; 20 found; start..end, strand, type, name):
    221..272     -  promoter       AmpR promoter (fragment): bla
    286..321     +  CDS            lef2 (fragment): baculovirus late expression factor 2
    463..587     +  CDS            lef2: baculovirus late expression factor 2
    625..1230    +  CDS            ORF603: baculovirus ORF603 protein
   1302..1661    +  enhancer       CMV enhancer (fragment): human cytomegalovirus immediate early enhancer
   1663..1862    +  promoter       CMV promoter: human cytomegalovirus (CMV) immediate early promoter
   2014..2144    +  intron         chimeric intron (fragment): chimera between introns from chicken β-actin and rabbit β-globin
   2213..2331    +  promoter       rhaB promoter: promoter of the E. coli rhaBAD operon, conferring tight induction with L-rhamnose and repression with D-glucose in the presence of RhaR and RhaS (Giacalone et al., 2006)
   2433..2450    +  CDS            thrombin site: thrombin recognition and cleavage site
   2475..3191    +  CDS            SYFP2: SYFP2 is a basic (constitutively fluorescent) yellow fluorescent protein published in 2006, derived from Aequorea victoria. It is reported to be a very rapidly-maturing monomer with moderate acid sensitivity.
   3210..3656    +  CDS            Stmn1: STMN1_MOUSE - Also known as Lag, Lap18, Pr22. Experimental evidence at protein level: Swiss-Prot protein existence level 1. Involved in the regulation of the microtubule (MT) filament system by destabilizing microtubules. Prevents assembly and promotes disassembly of microtubules. Phosphorylation at Ser-16 may be required for axon formation during neurogenesis (By similarity). Involved in the control of the learned and innate fear. From Mus musculus (Mouse).
   3669..4361    +  CDS            mScarlet-I: mScarlet-I is a basic (constitutively fluorescent) red fluorescent protein published in 2016, derived from synthetic construct. It is reported to be a rapidly-maturing monomer with moderate acid sensitivity.
   4373..4441    +  CDS            HBB (fragment): HBB_PONPY - Experimental evidence at transcript level: Swiss-Prot protein existence level 2. Involved in oxygen transport from the lung to the various peripheral tissues. From Pongo pygmaeus (Bornean orangutan).
   4516..4571    +  polyA_signal   β-globin poly(A) signal: rabbit β-globin polyadenylation signal (Gil and Proudfoot, 1987)
   4659..4706    +  terminator     T7 terminator: transcription terminator for bacteriophage T7 RNA polymerase
   4720..4803    +  CDS            PH (fragment): PYHD_NPVAC - Also known as P29, POLH. Experimental evidence at protein level: Swiss-Prot protein existence level 1. Major component of the virus occlusion bodies which are large proteinaceous structures termed polyhedra. These structures serve as the protective package for the virus particles outside the infected host and allow natural transmission of virus between insect hosts, assisting persistence in the environment. Forms the paracrystalline lattice of polyhedra and interacts with enveloped virions as well as other accessory molecules and structures to form a mature viral occlusion body. F
   4807..5179    +  3'UTR          polyhedrin 3' UTR: 3' UTR from the Autographa californica nucleopolyhedrovirus polyhedrin gene (Suzuki et al., 2006)
   5433..5466    +  protein_bind   loxP: Cre-mediated recombination occurs in the 8-bp core sequence (GCATACAT). Cre recombinase
   5634..6221    -  rep_origin     ori: high-copy-number ColE1/pMB1/pBR322/pUC origin of replication
   6234..220     -  CDS            KanR (across the origin): aminoglycoside phosphotransferase; aph(3')-Ia; confers resistance to kanamycin in bacteria or G418 (Geneticin®) in eukaryotes
