>Addgene plasmid #128003 | sYFP2-OP18-mScI | addgene full sequence | sequence record 254569 | Addgene NGS Result
CGTTACATAACTTACGGTAAATGGCCCGCCTGGCTGACCGCCCAACGACCCCCGCCCATTGACGTCAATA
ATGACGTATGTTCCCATAGTAACGCCAATAGGGACTTTCCATTGACGTCAATGGGTGGAGTATTTACGGT
AAACTGCCCACTTGGCAGTACATCAAGTGTATCATATGCCAAGTCCGCCCCCTATTGACGTCAATGACGG
TAAATGGCCCGCCTGGCATTATGCCCAGTACATGACCTTACGGGACTTTCCTACTTGGCAGTACATCTAC
GTATTAGTCATCGCTATTACCATGCTGATGCGGTTTTGGCAGTACACCAATGGGCGTGGATAGCGGTTTG
ACTCACGGGGATTTCCAAGTCTCCACCCCATTGACGTCAATGGGAGTTTGTTTTGGCACCAAAATCAACG
GGACTTTCCAAAATGTCGTAATAACCCCGCCCCGTTGACGCAAATGGGCGGTAGGCGTGTACGGTGGGAG
GTCTATATAAGCAGACGTCGTTTAGTGAACCGTCAGATCACTAGATGCTTTATTGCGGTAGTTTATCACA
GTTAAATTGCTAACGCCAGTCTCGAACTTAACGTGCAGAAGTTGGTCGTGAGGCACTGGGCAGGTAAGTA
TCGGGCCCTTTGTGCGGGGGGAGCGGCTCGGGGCTGTCCGCGGGGGGACGGCTGCCTTCGGGGGGGACGG
GGCAGGGCGGGGTTCGGCTTCTGGCGTGTGACCGGCGGCTCTAGAGCCTCTGCTAACCATGTTCATGCCT
TCTTCTTTTTCCTACAGCTCCTGGGCAACGTGCTGGTTATTGTGCTGTCTCATCATTTTGGCAAAGAATT
GGATCGGACCGAAATCACCACAATTCAGCAAATTGTGAACATCATCACGTTCATCTTTCCCTGGTTGCCA
AAGGCCCATTTTCCTGTCAGTAACGAGAAGGTCGCGAATTCAGGCGCTTTTTAGACTGGTCGTAGGGAGA
CCACAACGGTTTCCCTCTAGAAATAATTTTGTTTAACTATAAGAAGGAGATATACCATGCGGGGTTCTCA
TCATCACCACCATCACAGCAGCGGCCTGGTGCCGCGCGGCAGCTCGCTAGCGCTACCGGTCGCCACCATG
GTGAGCAAGGGCGAGGAGCTGTTCACCGGGGTGGTGCCCATCCTGGTCGAGCTGGACGGCGACGTAAACG
GCCACAAGTTCAGCGTGTCCGGCGAGGGCGAGGGCGATGCCACCTACGGCAAGCTGACCCTGAAGCTGAT
CTGCACCACCGGCAAGCTGCCCGTGCCCTGGCCCACCCTCGTGACCACCCTGGGCTACGGCGTGCAGTGC
TTCGCCCGCTACCCCGACCACATGAAGCAGCACGACTTCTTCAAGTCCGCCATGCCCGAAGGCTACGTCC
AGGAGCGCACCATCTTCTTCAAGGACGACGGCAACTACAAGACCCGCGCCGAGGTGAAGTTCGAGGGCGA
CACCCTGGTGAACCGCATCGAGCTGAAGGGCATCGACTTCAAGGAGGACGGCAACATCCTGGGGCACAAG
CTGGAGTACAACTACAACAGCCACAACGTCTATATCACCGCCGACAAGCAGAAGAACGGCATCAAGGCCA
ACTTCAAGATCCGCCACAACATCGAGGACGGCGGCGTGCAGCTCGCCGACCACTACCAGCAGAACACCCC
CATCGGCGACGGCCCCGTGCTGCTGCCCGACAACCACTACCTGAGCTACCAGTCCAAGCTGAGCAAAGAC
CCCAACGAGAAGCGCGATCACATGGTCCTGCTGGAGTTCGTGACCGCCGCCGGGATCACTCTCGGCATGG
ACGAGCTGTACAAGTCCGGACTCAGATCTACGATGGCATCTTCTGATATTCAGGTGAAAGAGCTGGAGAA
GCGCGCTTCAGGCCAGGCTTTTGAGCTGATTCTCAGCCCTCGGTCAAAAGAATCTGTCCCCGATTTCCCC
CTTTCCCCCCCAAAGAAGAAGGACCTTTCCCTGGAGGAAATCCAGAAGAAATTAGAAGCTGCAGAAGAAA
GACGCAAGTCTCATGAGGCGGAAGTCTTGAAGCAGCTCGCGGAGAAGCGGGAGCATGAGAAGGAGGTGCT
CCAGAAAGCCATCGAGGAGAACAACAACTTCAGCAAGATGGCGGAGGAGAAGCTGACCCACAAAATGGAG
GCTAACAAAGAGAACCGGGAGGCGCAGATGGCGGCCAAGCTGGAGCGCTTGCGAGAGAAGGACAAGCACG
TGGAAGAGGTGCGGAAGAACAAAGAATCCAAAGACCCCGCGGATGAGACTGAGGCTGACGGATCCGGTTC
AGTGAGCAAGGGCGAGGCAGTGATCAAGGAGTTCATGCGGTTCAAGGTGCACATGGAGGGCTCCATGAAC
GGCCACGAGTTCGAGATCGAGGGCGAGGGCGAGGGCCGCCCCTACGAGGGCACCCAGACCGCCAAGCTGA
AGGTGACCAAGGGTGGCCCCCTGCCCTTCTCCTGGGACATCCTGTCCCCTCAGTTCATGTACGGCTCCAG
GGCCTTCATCAAGCACCCCGCCGACATCCCCGACTACTATAAGCAGTCCTTCCCCGAGGGCTTCAAGTGG
GAGCGCGTGATGAACTTCGAGGACGGCGGCGCCGTGACCGTGACCCAGGACACCTCCCTGGAGGACGGCA
CCCTGATCTACAAGGTGAAGCTCCGCGGCACCAACTTCCCTCCTGACGGCCCCGTAATGCAGAAGAAGAC
AATGGGCTGGGAAGCGTCCACCGAGCGGTTGTACCCCGAGGACGGCGTGCTGAAGGGCGACATTAAGATG
GCCCTGCGCCTGAAGGACGGCGGCCGCTACCTGGCGGACTTCAAGACCACCTACAAGGCCAAGAAGCCCG
TGCAGATGCCCGGCGCCTACAACGTCGACCGCAAGTTGGACATCACCTCCCACAACGAGGACTACACCGT
GGTGGAACAGTACGAACGCTCCGAGGGCCGCCACTCCACCGGCGGCATGGACGAGCTGTACAAATGAGCG
GCCGCCCTCAGGTGCAGGCTGCCTATCAGAAGGTGGTGGCTGGTGTGGCCAATGCCCTGGCTCACAAATA
CCACTGAGATCGATCTTTTTCCCTCTGCCAAAAATTATGGGGACATCATGAAGCCCCTTGAGCATCTGAC
TTCTGGCTAATAAAGGAAATTTATTTTCATTGCAATAGTGTGTTGGAATTTTTTGTGTCTCTCACTCGGA
AGGACATATGGGAGGGCAAATCATTTAAAACATCAGAATGAGTATTTGGTTTAGAGTTTGGCAACATATG
CCCATATGTAACTAGCATAACCCCTTGGGGCCTCTAAACGGGTCTTGAGGGGTTTTTTGCTGAAAGCATG
CGGAGGAAATTCTCCTTGAAGTTTCCCTGGTGTTCAAAGTAAAGGAGTTTGCACCAGACGCACCTCTGTT
CACTGGTCCGGCGTATTAAAACACGATACATTGTTATTAGTACATTTATTAAGCGCTAGATTCTGTGCGT
TGTTGATTTACAGACAATTGTTGTACGTATTTTAATAATTCATTAAATTTATAATCTTTAGGGTGGTATG
TTAGAGCGAAAATCAAATGATTTTCAGCGTCTTTATATCTGAATTTAAATATTAAATCCTCAATAGATTT
GTAAAATAGGTTTCGATTAGTTTCAAACAAGGGTTGTTTTTCCGAACCGATGGCTGGACTATCTAATGGA
TTTTCGCTCAACGCCACAAAACTTGCCAAATCTTGTAGCAGCAATCTAGCTTTGTCGATATTCGTTTGTG
TTTTGTTTTGTAATAAAGGTTCGACGTCGTTCAAAATATTATGCGCTTTTGTATTTCTTTCATCACTGTC
GTTAGTATACAATTGACTCGACGTAAACACGTTAAATAGAGCTTGGACATATTTAACATCGGGCGTGTTA
GCTTTATTAGGCCGATTATCGTCGTCGTCCCAACCCTCGTCGTTAGAAGTTGCTTCCGAAGACGATTTTG
CCATAGCCACACGACGCCTATTAATTGTGTCGGCTAACACGTCCGCGATCAAATTTGTAGTTGAGCTTTT
TGGAATTGCGATCGCATAACTTCGTATAGCATACATTATACGAAGTTATAAGCTCGGAACGCTGCGCTCG
GTCGTTCGGCTGCGGCGAGCGGTATCAGCTCACTCAAAGGCGGTAATACGGTTATCCACAGAATCAGGGG
ATAACGCAGGAAAGAACATGTGAGCAAAAGGCCAGCAAAAGGCCAGGAACCGTAAAAAGGCCGCGTTGCT
GGCGTTTTTCCATAGGCTCCGCCCCCTGACGAGCATCACAAAAATCGACGCTCAAGTCAGAGGTGGCGAA
ACCCGACAGGACTATAAAGATACCAGGCGTTTCCCCCTGGAAGCTCCCTCGTGCGCTCTCCTGTTCCGAC
CCTGCCGCTTACCGGATACCTGTCCGCCTTTCTCCCTTCGGGAAGCGTGGCGCTTTCTCATAGCTCACGC
TGTAGGTATCTCAGTTCGGTGTAGGTCGTTCGCTCCAAGCTGGGCTGTGTGCACGAACCCCCCGTTCAGC
CCGACCGCTGCGCCTTATCCGGTAACTATCGTCTTGAGTCCAACCCGGTAAGACACGACTTATCGCCACT
GGCAGCAGCCACTGGTAACAGGATTAGCAGAGCGAGGTATGTAGGCGGTGCTACAGAGTTCTTGAAGTGG
TGGCCTAACTACGGCTACACTAGAAGAACAGTATTTGGTATCTGCGCTCTGCTGAAGCCAGTTACCTTCG
GAAAAAGAGTTGGTAGCTCTTGATCCGGCAAACAAACCACCGCTGGTAGCGGTGGTTTTTTTGTTTGCAA
GCAGCAGATTACGCGCAGAAAAAAAGGATCTCAAGAAGATCCTTTGTTAGAAAAACTCATCGAGCATCAA
GTGAAACTGCAATTTATTCATATCAGGATTATCAATACCATATTTTTGAAAAAGCCGTTTCTGTAATGAA
GGAGAAAACTCACCGAGGCAGTTCCATAGGATGGCAAGATCCTGGTATCGGTCTGCGATTCCGACTCGTC
CAACATCAATACAACCTATTAATTTCCCCTCGTCAAAAATAAGGTTATCAAGTGAGAAATCACCATGAGT
GACGACTGAATCCGGTGAGAATGGCAAAAGCTTATGCATTTCTTTCCAGACTTGTTCAACAGGCCAGCCA
TTACGCTCGTCATCAAAATCACTCGCACCAACCAAACCGTTATTCATTCGTGATTGCGCCTGAGCGAGAC
GAAATACGCGATCGCCGTTAAAAGGACAATTACAAACAGGAATCGAATGCAACCGGCGCAGGAACACTGC
CAGCGCATCAACAATATTTTCACCTGAATCAGGATATTCTTCTAATACCTGGAATGCTGTTTTCCCTGGG
ATCGCAGTGGTGAGTAACCATGCATCATCAGGAGTACGGATAAAATGCTTGATGGTCGGAAGAGGCATAA
ATTCCGTCAGCCAGTTTAGCCTGACCATCTCATCTGTAACATCATTGGCAACGCTACCTTTGCCATGTTT
CAGAAACAACTCTGGCGCATCGGGCTTCCCATACAATCGATAGATTGTCGCACCTGATTGCCCGACATTA
TCGCGAGCCCATTTATACCCATATAAATCAGCATCCATGTTGGAATTTAATCGCGGCCTCGAGCAAGACG
TTTCCCGTTGAATATGGCTCATACTCTTCCTTTTTCAATATTATTGAAGCATTTATCAGGGTTATTGTCT
CATGTCCGCGCGTTTCCTGCATCTTTTAATCAAATCCCAAGATGTGTATAAACGCGCCGGTATGTATAGG
AAGAGGTTTATACTAAACTGTTACATTGCAAACGTGGTTTCGTGTGCCAAGTGTGAAAACCGATGTTTAA
TCAAGGCTCTGACGCATTTCTACAACCACGACTCCAAGTGTGTGGGTGAAGTCATGCATCTTTTAATCAA
ATCCCAAGATGTGTATAAACCACCAAACTGCCAAAAAATGAAAACTGTCGACAAGCTCTGTCCGTTTGCT
GGCAACTGCAAGGGTCTCAATCCTATTTGTAATTATTGAATAATAAAACAATTATAAATGTCAAATTTGT
TTTTTATTAACGATACAAACCAAACGCAACAAGAACATTTGTAGTATTATCTATAATTGAAAACGCGTAG
TTATAATCGCTGAGGTAATATTTAAAATCATTTTCAAATGATTCACAGTTAATTTGCGACAATATAATTT
TATTTTCACATAAACTAGACGCCTTGTCGTCTTCTTCTTCGTATTCCTTCTCTTTTTCATTTTTCTCTTC
ATAAAAATTAACATAGTTATTATCGTATCCATATATGTATCTATCGTATAGAGTAAATTTTTTGTTGTCA
TAAATATATATGTCTTTTTTAATGGGGTGTATAGTACCGCTGCGCATAGTTTTTCTGTAATTTACAACAG
TGCTATTTTCTGGTAGTTCTTCGGAGTGTGTTGCTTTAATTATTAAATTTATATAATCAATGAATTTGGG
ATCGTCGGTTTTATACAATATGTTGCCGGCATAGTACGCAGCTTCTTCTAGTTCAATTACACCATTTTTT
AGCAGCACCGGATTAACATAACTTTCCAAAATGTTGTACGAACCGTTAAACAAAAACAGTTCACCTCCCT
TTTCTATACTATTGTCTGCGAGCAGTTGTTTGTTGTTAAAAATAACAGCCATTGTAATGAGACGCACAAA
CTAATATCACAAACTGGAAATGTCTATCAATATATAGTTGCTGATGGCCGGCCTATTAATAGTAATCAAT
TACGGGGTCATTAGTTCATAGCCCATATATGGAGTTCCG
Features (pLannotate 1.2.2; 20 found; start..end, strand, type, name):
    306..505     +  promoter       CMV promoter: human cytomegalovirus (CMV) immediate early promoter
    657..787     +  intron         chimeric intron (fragment): chimera between introns from chicken β-actin and rabbit β-globin
    856..974     +  promoter       rhaB promoter: promoter of the E. coli rhaBAD operon, conferring tight induction with L-rhamnose and repression with D-glucose in the presence of RhaR and RhaS (Giacalone et al., 2006)
   1076..1093    +  CDS            thrombin site: thrombin recognition and cleavage site
   1118..1834    +  CDS            SYFP2: SYFP2 is a basic (constitutively fluorescent) yellow fluorescent protein published in 2006, derived from Aequorea victoria. It is reported to be a very rapidly-maturing monomer with moderate acid sensitivity.
   1853..2299    +  CDS            Stmn1: STMN1_MOUSE - Also known as Lag, Lap18, Pr22. Experimental evidence at protein level: Swiss-Prot protein existence level 1. Involved in the regulation of the microtubule (MT) filament system by destabilizing microtubules. Prevents assembly and promotes disassembly of microtubules. Phosphorylation at Ser-16 may be required for axon formation during neurogenesis (By similarity). Involved in the control of the learned and innate fear. From Mus musculus (Mouse).
   2312..3004    +  CDS            mScarlet-I: mScarlet-I is a basic (constitutively fluorescent) red fluorescent protein published in 2016, derived from synthetic construct. It is reported to be a rapidly-maturing monomer with moderate acid sensitivity.
   3016..3084    +  CDS            HBB (fragment): HBB_PONPY - Experimental evidence at transcript level: Swiss-Prot protein existence level 2. Involved in oxygen transport from the lung to the various peripheral tissues. From Pongo pygmaeus (Bornean orangutan).
   3159..3214    +  polyA_signal   β-globin poly(A) signal: rabbit β-globin polyadenylation signal (Gil and Proudfoot, 1987)
   3302..3349    +  terminator     T7 terminator: transcription terminator for bacteriophage T7 RNA polymerase
   3363..3446    +  CDS            PH (fragment): PYHD_NPVAC - Also known as P29, POLH. Experimental evidence at protein level: Swiss-Prot protein existence level 1. Major component of the virus occlusion bodies which are large proteinaceous structures termed polyhedra. These structures serve as the protective package for the virus particles outside the infected host and allow natural transmission of virus between insect hosts, assisting persistence in the environment. Forms the paracrystalline lattice of polyhedra and interacts with enveloped virions as well as other accessory molecules and structures to form a mature viral occlusion body. F
   3450..3822    +  3'UTR          polyhedrin 3' UTR: 3' UTR from the Autographa californica nucleopolyhedrovirus polyhedrin gene (Suzuki et al., 2006)
   4076..4109    +  protein_bind   loxP: Cre-mediated recombination occurs in the 8-bp core sequence (GCATACAT). Cre recombinase
   4277..4864    -  rep_origin     ori: high-copy-number ColE1/pMB1/pBR322/pUC origin of replication
   4877..5692    -  CDS            KanR: aminoglycoside phosphotransferase; aph(3')-Ia; confers resistance to kanamycin in bacteria or G418 (Geneticin®) in eukaryotes
   5693..5744    -  promoter       AmpR promoter (fragment): bla
   5758..5793    +  CDS            lef2 (fragment): baculovirus late expression factor 2
   5935..6059    +  CDS            lef2: baculovirus late expression factor 2
   6097..6702    +  CDS            ORF603: baculovirus ORF603 protein
   6774..304     +  enhancer       CMV enhancer (fragment) (across the origin): human cytomegalovirus immediate early enhancer
