[The description below was written by a language model from this plasmid's Addgene catalogue record and pLannotate feature annotations shown in this document.]
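Description:
sYFP2-OP18-mScI is a 6.8 kb mammalian expression plasmid built on a pTriEx backbone. It encodes a single-chain FRET sensor in which the microtubule-destabilising protein Stathmin/OP18 is flanked by two fluorescent proteins. The open reading frame runs from the yellow fluorescent protein SYFP2, through a stathmin coding region that the annotation matches to mouse Stmn1, to the red fluorescent protein mScarlet-I. SYFP2 can act as donor and mScarlet-I as acceptor, a pair shifted to longer wavelengths than the usual cyan/yellow combination. According to the record, the construct provides a redshifted FRET readout of the Stathmin/OP18 interaction with α-tubulin. The associated work combined this kind of imaging with optogenetic manipulation of microtubules, where a redshifted pair would be expected to reduce spectral conflict with blue-light actuators.

Expression in mammalian cells is driven by the CMV enhancer and an annotated CMV promoter, followed by a chicken β-actin/rabbit β-globin chimeric intron fragment. The transcript ends at a rabbit β-globin polyadenylation signal. Several other annotations are carried over from the multi-host pTriEx design: a T7 terminator, a thrombin site upstream of SYFP2, a single loxP site, and baculovirus sequences (lef2, ORF603, a polyhedrin fragment and its 3' UTR) that normally allow recombination into a baculovirus genome for insect-cell expression. An annotated rhaB promoter lies just upstream of the coding region, and the record does not explain its role. The plasmid is maintained in E. coli through a high-copy ColE1/pUC-type origin and selected with kanamycin via an aph(3')-Ia gene. The depositor sequence and the repository sequencing result are the same length and carry the same features, differing only in their start coordinate. The cloning sites used are not recorded.
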