Addgene plasmid #128003: sYFP2-OP18-mScI
Purpose: Redshifted FRET-readout of Stathmin/OP18 interaction with α-tubulin
Depositing lab: Dorus Gadella. Depositing organization: University of Amsterdam. Publication: Combining optogenetics with sensitive FRET imaging to monitor local microtubule manipulations. Van Geel O, Cheung S, Gadella TWJ. Sci Rep. 2020 Apr 7;10(1):6034. doi: 10.1038/s41598-020-62874-3. PubMed 32265472.
Backbone
  Vector backbone: pTriEx
  Vector type: Mammalian Expression
Growth in bacteria
  Bacterial resistance: Kanamycin, 50 μg/mL
  Growth temperature: 37°C
  Growth strain: DH5alpha
  Copy number: High Copy
Gene/Insert
  Gene/Insert name: sYFP2-OP18-mScI
  Species: Synthetic
  Cloning method: Restriction Enzyme; 5′ cloning site Unknown (unknown if destroyed); 3′ cloning site Unknown (unknown if destroyed)
Terms and licenses: Academic/Nonprofit Terms; Industry Terms: Not Available to Industry
How to cite: sYFP2-OP18-mScI was a gift from Dorus Gadella (Addgene plasmid # 128003 ; http://n2t.net/addgene:128003 ; RRID:Addgene_128003)
